>Addgene plasmid #228263 | SJZ1 | addgene full sequence | sequence record 454016 | Addgene NGS Result
GACGTCATTTAGGTGACACTATAGAGCGGCCGCCAGCTGAAGCTTCGTACGCTGCAGGTCGTGGGATTCC
TGGGTTAATTAACATCGCTAGCCCTAGGTGAGGCGCGCCTAGGGATAACAGGGTAATGAGCTCGATCCAC
TAGTGGCCTATGCCCGCGGCCTATAGTGAGTCGTATTAGTTAACTTTTCCATAGGCTCCGCCCCCCTGAC
GAGCATCACAAAAATCGACGCTCAAGTCAGAGGTGGCGAAACCCGACAGGACTATAAAGATACCAGGCGT
TTCCCCCTGGAAGCTCCCTCGTGCGCTCTCCTGTTCCGACCCTGCCGCTTACCGGATACCTGTCCGCCTT
TCTCCCTTCGGGAAGCGTGGCGCTTTCTCATAGCTCACGCTGTAGGTATCTCAGTTCGGTGTAGGTCGTT
CGCTCCAAGCTGGGCTGTGTGCACGAACCCCCCGTTCAGCCCGACCGCTGCGCCTTATCCGGTAACTATC
GTCTTGAGTCCAACCCGGTAAGACACGACTTATCGCCACTGGCAGCAGCCACTGGTAACAGGATTAGCAG
AGCGAGGTATGTAGGCGGTGCTACAGAGTTCTTGAAGTGGTGGCCTAACTACGGCTACACTAGAAGAACA
GTATTTGGTATCTGCGCTCTGCTGAAGCCAGTTACCTTCGGAAAAAGAGTTGGTAGCTCTTGATCCGGCA
AACAAACCACCGCTGGTAGCGGTGGTTTTTTTGTTTGCAAGCAGCAGATTACGCGCAGAAAAAAAGGATC
TCAAGAAGATCCTTTGATCTTTTCTACGGGGTCTGACGCTCAGTGGAACGAAAACTCACGTTAAGGGATT
TTGGTCATGAGATTATCAAAAAGGATCTTCACCTAGATCCTTTTAAATTAAAAATGAAGTTTTAAATCAA
TCTAAAGTATATATGAGTAAACTTGGTCTGACAGTTACCAATGCTTAATCAGTGAGGCACCTATCTCAGC
GATCTGTCTATTTCGTTCATCCATAGTTGCCTGACTCCCCGTCGTGTAGATAACTACGATACGGGAGGGC
TTACCATCTGGCCCCAGTGCTGCAATGATACCGCGAGACCCACGCTCACCGGCTCCAGATTTATCAGCAA
TAAACCAGCCAGCCGGAAGGGCCGAGCGCAGAAGTGGTCCTGCAACTTTATCCGCCTCCATCCAGTCTAT
TAATTGTTGCCGGGAAGCTAGAGTAAGTAGTTCGCCAGTTAATAGTTTGCGCAACGTTGTTGCCATTGCT
ACAGGCATCGTGGTGTCACGCTCGTCGTTTGGTATGGCTTCATTCAGCTCCGGTTCCCAACGATCAAGGC
GAGTTACATGATCCCCCATGTTGTGCAAAAAAGCGGTTAGCTCCTTCGGTCCTCCGATCGTTGTCAGAAG
TAAGTTGGCCGCAGTGTTATCACTCATGGTTATGGCAGCACTGCATAATTCTCTTACTGTCATGCCATCC
GTAAGATGCTTTTCTGTGACTGGTGAGTACTCAACCAAGTCATTCTGAGAATAGTGTATGCGGCGACCGA
GTTGCTCTTGCCCGGCGTCAATACGGGATAATACCGCGCCACATAGCAGAACTTTAAAAGTGCTCATCAT
TGGAAAACGTTCTTCGGGGCGAAAACTCTCAAGGATCTTACCGCTGTTGAGATCCAGTTCGATGTAACCC
ACTCGTGCACCCAACTGATCTTCAGCATCTTTTACTTTCACCAGCGTTTCTGGGTGAGCAAAAACAGGAA
GGCAAAATGCCGCAAAAAAGGGAATAAGGGCGACACGGAAATGTTGAATACTCATACTCTTCCTTTTTCA
ATATTATTGAAGCATTTATCAGGGTTATTGTCTCATGAGCGGATACATATTTGAATGTATTTAGAAAAAT
AAACAAATAGGGGTTCCGCG
Features (pLannotate 1.2.2; 5 found; start..end, strand, type, name):
      7..25      +  promoter       SP6 promoter: promoter for bacteriophage SP6 RNA polymerase
    160..178     -  promoter       T7 promoter: promoter for bacteriophage T7 RNA polymerase
    186..774     -  rep_origin     ori: high-copy-number ColE1/pMB1/pBR322/pUC origin of replication
    945..1805    -  CDS            AmpR: β-lactamase; bla; confers resistance to ampicillin, carbenicillin, and related antibiotics
   1806..1910    -  promoter       AmpR promoter: bla
