[The description below was written by a language model from this plasmid's Addgene catalogue record and pLannotate feature annotations shown in this document.]
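Description:
SJZ1 is a very small (about 1.9 kb) empty plasmid backbone, catalogued as a bacterial expression-type vector with no insert. It comes from a set of template plasmids optimised for deleting multiple genes in the yeast Saccharomyces cerevisiae. It is maintained in E. coli at high copy number through a ColE1/pMB1/pUC-type origin of replication. Selection is with ampicillin, conferred by the β-lactamase (AmpR) coding sequence driven by its native bla promoter. Origin and resistance cassette together account for most of the annotated sequence.

The only other recognised elements are an SP6 promoter and a T7 promoter. These lie on opposite strands and face each other across a short intervening region of roughly 130 nt. This arrangement is typical of a cloning site flanked by phage promoters that can also serve as universal priming sites for sequencing or amplifying whatever is placed between them. The record does not describe the contents of that interval, however.

The catalogue lists the parental backbone as ClhN-URA3, but the feature table of the full sequence shows no URA3 marker, no other yeast selectable marker, and no yeast replication or centromere element. SJZ1 therefore appears to be a stripped-down bacterial scaffold rather than a yeast-maintained vector. Given the associated publication, it most plausibly serves as the minimal chassis into which selectable marker cassettes are inserted to build PCR templates for gene-deletion modules, although the record states its purpose only as a plasmid backbone.
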