Addgene plasmid #228263: SJZ1
Purpose: (Empty Backbone) Plasmid backbone
Depositing lab: Zhiping Xie. Depositing organization: Shanghai Jiao Tong University. Publication: Template plasmids optimized for deletion of multiple genes in yeast Saccharomyces cerevisiae. Feng Y-H, Song J-Z, Zhu J, Xie Z. Microbiol Spectr. 2024 Oct 10:e0132024. doi: 10.1128/spectrum.01320-24. PubMed 39387598.
Backbone
  Vector backbone: ClhN-URA3
  Vector type: Bacterial Expression
Growth in bacteria
  Bacterial resistance: Ampicillin, 100 μg/mL
  Growth temperature: 37°C
  Growth strain: DH5alpha
  Copy number: High Copy
Gene/Insert
  Gene/Insert name: None
Terms and licenses: Academic/Nonprofit Terms; Industry Terms: Not Available to Industry
How to cite: SJZ1 was a gift from Zhiping Xie (Addgene plasmid # 228263 ; http://n2t.net/addgene:228263 ; RRID:Addgene_228263)
